>Addgene plasmid #122726 | pSKAP_AX | addgene full sequence | sequence record 245026 | Addgene NGS Result
ACCTACACCGAACTGAGATACCTACAGCGTGAGCTATGAGAAAGCGCCACGCTTCCCGAAGGGAGAAAGG
CGGACAGGTATCCGGTAAGCGGCAGGGTCGGAACAGGAGAGCGCACGAGGGAGCTTCCAGGGGGAAACGC
CTGGTATCTTTATAGTCCTGTCGGGTTTCGCCACCTCTGACTTGAGCGTCGATTTTTGTGATGCTCGTCA
GGGGGGCGGAGCCTATGGAAAAACGCCAGCAACGCGGCCTTTTTACGGTTCCTGGCCTTTTGCTGGCCTT
TTGCTCACATGTTCTTTCCTGCGTTATCCCCTGATTCTGTGGATAACCGTATTACCGCCTTTGAGTGAGC
TGATACCGCTCGCCGCAGCCGAACGACCGAGCGCAGCGAGTCAGTGAGCGAGGAAGCGGAAGAGCGCCCA
ATACGCAAACCGCCTCTCCCCGCGCGTTGGCCGATTCATTAATGCAGCTGGCACGACAGGTTTCCCGACT
GGAAAGCGGGCAGTGAGCGCAACGCAATTAATGTGAGTTAGCTCACTCATTAGGCACCCCAGGCTTTACA
CTTTATGCTTCCGGCTCGTATGTTGTGTGGAATTGTGAGCGGATAACAATTTCACACAGGAAACAGCTAT
GACCATGATTACGCCAAGCGCGCAATTAACCCTCACTAAAGGGAACAAAAGCTGGAGCTCCACCGCGGTG
GCGGCCGCTCTAGCCCGGGCGGATCCGTCGACCTGCAGTTCGAAGTTCCTATTCTCTAGAAAGTATAGGA
ACTTCAGAGCGCTTTTGAAGCTCACGCTGCCGCAAGCACTCAGGGCGCAAGGGCTGCTAAAGGAAGCGGA
ACACGTAGAAAGCCAGTCCGCAGAAACGGTGCTGACCCCGGATGAATGTCAGCTACTGGGCTATCTGGAC
AAGGGAAAACGCAAGCGCAAAGAGAAAGCAGGTAGCTTGCAGTGGGCTTACATGGCGATAGCTAGACTGG
GCGGTTTTATGGACAGCAAGCGAACCGGAATTGCCAGCTGGGGCGCCCTCTGGTAAGGTTGGGAAGCCCT
GCAAAGTAAACTGGATGGCTTTCTTGCCGCCAAGGATCTGATGGCGCAGGGGATCAAGATCTGATCAAGA
GACAGGATGAGGATCGTTTCGCATGATTGAACAAGATGGATTGCACGCAGGTTCTCCGGCCGCTTGGGTG
GAGAGGCTATTCGGCTATGACTGGGCACAACAGACAATCGGCTGCTCTGATGCCGCCGTGTTCCGGCTGT
CAGCGCAGGGGCGCCCGGTTCTTTTTGTCAAGACCGACCTGTCCGGTGCCCTGAATGAACTGCAGGACGA
GGCAGCGCGGCTATCGTGGCTGGCCACGACGGGCGTTCCTTGCGCAGCTGTGCTCGACGTTGTCACTGAA
GCGGGAAGGGACTGGCTGCTATTGGGCGAAGTGCCGGGGCAGGATCTCCTGTCATCTCACCTTGCTCCTG
CCGAGAAAGTATCCATCATGGCTGATGCAATGCGGCGGCTGCATACGCTTGATCCGGCTACCTGCCCATT
CGACCACCAAGCGAAACATCGCATCGAGCGAGCACGTACTCGGATGGAAGCCGGTCTTGTCGATCAGGAT
GATCTGGACGAAGAGCATCAGGGGCTCGCGCCAGCCGAACTGTTCGCCAGGCTCAAGGCGCGCATGCCCG
ACGGCGAGGATCTCGTCGTGACCCATGGCGATGCCTGCTTGCCGAATATCATGGTGGAAAATGGCCGCTT
TTCTGGATTCATCGACTGTGGCCGGCTGGGTGTGGCGGACCGCTATCAGGACATAGCGTTGGCTACCCGT
GATATTGCTGAAGAGCTTGGCGGCGAATGGGCTGACCGCTTCCTCGTGCTTTACGGTATCGCCGCTCCCG
ATTCGCAGCGCATCGCCTTCTATCGCCTTCTTGACGAGTTCTTCTAATAAGGGGATCTTGAAGTTCCTAT
TCCGAAGTTCCTATTCTCTAGAAAGTATAGGAACTTCGAAGCAGCTCCAGCCTACACAATCGCAGCCTGT
CGTTACACCACGATAGTCTCAAGACGTGTAATGCTGCAATCTGCATGCAAGCTTATCGATACCGTCGACC
TCGAGGGGGGGCCCGGTACCCAATTCGCCCTATAGTGAGTCGTATTACGCGCGCTCACTGGCCGTCGTTT
TACAACGTCGTGACTGGGAAAACCCTGGCGTTACCCAACTTAATCGCCTTGCAGCACATCCCCCTTTCGC
CAGCTGGCGTAATAGCGAAGAGGCCCGCACCGATCGCCCTTCCCAACAGTTGCGCAGCCTGAATGGCGAA
TGGG
[124 nt withheld, positions 2315-2438]
C
[91 nt withheld, positions 2440-2530]
A
[49 nt withheld, positions 2532-2580]
CCTTTGACGTTGGAGTCCACGTTCTTT
[37 nt withheld, positions 2608-2644]
ACCCTATCTCGGTCTATTCTTTTGATTTATAAGGGATTTTGCCGATTTCGGCCTATTGGTTAAAAAATGA
GCTGATTTAACAAAAATTTAACGCGAATTTTAACAAAATATTAACGCTTACAATTTAGGTGGCACTTTTC
GGGGAAATGTGCGCGGAACCCCTATTTGTTTATTTTTCTAAATACATTCAAATATGTATCCGCTCATGAG
ACAATAACCCTGATAAATGCTTCAATAATATTGAAAAAGGAAGAGTATGAGTATTCAACATTTCCGTGTC
GCCCTTATTCCCTTTTTTGCGGCATTTTGCCTTCCTGTTTTTGCTCACCCAGAAACGCTGGTGAAAGTAA
AAGATGCTGAAGATCAGTTGGGTGCACGAGTGGGTTACATCGAACTGGATCTCAACAGCGGTAAGATCCT
TGAGAGTTTTCGCCCCGAAGAACGTTTTCCAATGATGAGCACTTTTTGATCAGAAAAAAAGGATCATATC
GTCAATTATTACCTCCACGGGGAGAGCCTGAGCAAACTGGCCTCAGGCATTTGAGAAGCACACGGTCACA
CTGCTTCCGGTAGTCAATAAACCGGTAAACCAGCAATAGACATAAGCGGCTATTTAACGACCCTGCCCTG
AACCGACGACCGGGTCGAATTTGCTTTCGAATTTCTGCCATTCATCCGCTTATTATCACTTATTCAGGCG
TAGCAACCAGGCGTTTAAGGGCACCAATAACTGCCTTAAAAAAATTACGCCCCGCCCTGCCACTCATCGC
AGTACTGTTGTAATTCATTAAGCATTCTGCCGACATGGAAGCCATCACAAACGGCATGATGAACCTGAAT
CGCCAGCGGCATCAGCACCTTGTCGCCTTGCGTATAATATTTGCCCATGGTGAAAACGGGGGCGAAGAAG
TTGTCCATATTGGCCACGTTTAAATCAAAACTGGTGAAACTCACCCAGGGATTGGCTGAGACGAAAAACA
TATTCTCAATAAACCCTTTAGGGAAATAGGCCAGGTTTTCACCGTAACACGCCACATCTTGCGAATATAT
GTGTAGAAACTGCCGGAAATCGTCGTGGTATTCACTCCAGAGCGATGAAAACGTTTCAGTTTGCTCATGG
AAAACGGTGTAACAAGGGTGAACACTATCCCATATCACCAGCTCACCGTCTTTCATTGCCATACGTAATT
CCGGATGAGCATTCATCAGGCGGGCAAGAATGTGAATAAAGGCCGGATAAAACTTGTGCTTATTTTTCTT
TACGGTCTTTAAAAAGGCCGTAATATCCAGCTGAACGGTCTGGTTATAGGTACATTGAGCAACTGACTGA
AATGCCTCAAAATGTTCTTTACGATGCCATTGGGATATATCAACGGTGGTATATCCAGTGATTTTTTTCT
CCATTTTAGCTTCCTTAGCTCCTGAAAATCTCGACAACTCAAAAAATACGCCCGGTAGTGATCTTATTTC
ATTATGGTGAAAGTTGGAACCTCTTACGTGCCGATCAACGTCTCATTTTCGCCAAAAGTTGGCCCAGGGC
TTCCCGGTATCAACAGGGACACCAGGATTTATTTATTCTGCGAAGTGATCTTCCGTCACAGGTATTTATT
CGGTCGAAAAGGATCTAGGTGAAGATCCTTTTTGATAATCTCATGACCAAAATCCCTTAACGTGAGTTTT
CGTTCCACTGAGCGTCAGACCCCGTAGAAAAGATCAAAGGATCTTCTTGAGATCCTTTTTTTCTGCGCGT
AATCTGCTGCTTGCAAACAAAAAAACCACCGCTACCAGCGGTGGTTTGTTTGCCGGATCAAGAGCTACCA
ACTCTTTTTCCGAAGGTAACTGGCTTCAGCAGAGCGCAGATACCAAATACTGTTCTTCTAGTGTAGCCGT
AGTTAGGCCACCACTTCAAGAACTCTGTAGCACCGCCTACATACCTCGCTCTGCTAATCCTGTTACCAGT
GGCTGCTGCCAGTGGCGATAAGTCGTGTCTTACCGGGTTGGACTCAAGACGATAGTTACCGGATAAGGCG
CAGCGGTCGGGCTGAACGGGGGGTTCGTGCACACAGCCCAGCTTGGAGCGAACG
Features (pLannotate 1.2.2; 19 found; start..end, strand, type, name):
    414..506     +  CDS            lacI (fragment): lac repressor; lacI; The lac repressor binds to the lac operator to inhibit transcription in E. coli. This inhibition can be relieved by adding lactose or isopropyl-β-D-thiogalactopyranoside (IPTG).
    519..540     +  protein_bind   CAP binding site: CAP binding activates transcription in the presence of cAMP. E. coli catabolite activator protein
    555..585     +  promoter       lac promoter: promoter for the E. coli lac operon
    593..609     +  protein_bind   lac operator: The lac repressor binds to the lac operator to inhibit transcription in E. coli. This inhibition can be relieved by adding lactose or isopropyl-β-D-thiogalactopyranoside (IPTG). lac repressor encoded by lacI
    654..672     +  promoter       T3 promoter: promoter for bacteriophage T3 RNA polymerase
    685..713     +  misc_feature   MCS (fragment): pBluescript multiple cloning site
    742..775     +  protein_bind   FRT (minimal): supports FLP-mediated excision but not integration (Turan and Bode, 2011) FLP recombinase from the Saccharomyces cerevisiae 2μ plasmid
    782..1111    +  CDS            tnpA (fragment): TN5P_ECOLX - Also known as tnp. Experimental evidence at protein level: Swiss-Prot protein existence level 1. Mediates transposition of transposon Tn5 by a 'cut and paste' mechanism. First, the monomeric transposase binds the 19 bp inverted DNA repeats flanking the transposon. Then, dimerization of the DNA- bound transposase creates a synaptic DNA complex. After nicking of the first DNA strand, excision of the transposon proceeds through a series of intermediates. The transposase then mediates the insertion of the transposon at a new site by strand transfer. The activity of the wild- type tran
   1143..1934    +  CDS            neo: KKA2_KLEPN - Also known as kan, nptII. Experimental evidence at protein level: Swiss-Prot protein existence level 1. Resistance to kanamycin, neomycin, paromomycin, ribostamycin, butirosin and gentamicin B. From Klebsiella pneumoniae.
   1950..1997    +  protein_bind   FRT: FLP-mediated recombination occurs in the 8-bp core sequence TCTAGAAA (Turan and Bode, 2011). FLP recombinase from the Saccharomyces cerevisiae 2μ plasmid
   2078..2120    +  misc_feature   MCS (fragment): pBluescript multiple cloning site
   2129..2147    -  promoter       T7 promoter: promoter for bacteriophage T7 RNA polymerase
   2155..2310    +  CDS            lacZα (fragment): LacZα fragment of β-galactosidase; lacZ fragment
   2315..2743    +  rep_origin     f1 ori (sequence partly withheld): f1 bacteriophage origin of replication; arrow indicates direction of (+) strand synthesis
   2796..2900    +  promoter       AmpR promoter: bla
   2901..3110    +  CDS            AmpR (fragment): β-lactamase; bla; confers resistance to ampicillin, carbenicillin, and related antibiotics
   3389..4048    -  CDS            CmR: chloramphenicol acetyltransferase; cat; confers resistance to chloramphenicol
   4049..4151    -  promoter       cat promoter: promoter of the E. coli cat gene encoding chloramphenicol acetyltransferase
   4371..231     +  rep_origin     ori (across the origin): high-copy-number ColE1/pMB1/pBR322/pUC origin of replication
