[The description below was written by a language model from this plasmid's Addgene catalogue record and pLannotate feature annotations shown in this document.]
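Description:
pSKAP_AX is a 4.7 kb high-copy bacterial plasmid from the pSKAP series, carrying a short unique DNA barcode designated "AX" (listed as a 25 bp insert). It is meant to be transferred onto a bacterial chromosome by allelic exchange so that the resulting strain can be identified molecularly. The feature table points to a pBluescript-type scaffold: a ColE1/pUC origin for replication in E. coli, an f1 phage origin, remnants of the lac promoter/operator and lacZα region, and fragments of the pBluescript multiple cloning site flanked by T3 and T7 promoters. Only a fragment of the β-lactamase gene remains behind its promoter. An intact chloramphenicol acetyltransferase gene with its cat promoter lies next to it, consistent with chloramphenicol being the listed selection for plasmid maintenance.

Between the polylinker fragments sits a kanamycin/neomycin resistance gene (neo), preceded by a fragment of Tn5 transposase sequence and bracketed by two FRT sites. This arrangement is typical of template cassettes for recombination-based chromosomal engineering. The kanamycin marker selects for integration into the chromosome, and FLP recombinase can later excise it, leaving a scar. The barcode is not annotated in the feature table, so its exact position relative to the FRT-flanked cassette cannot be stated from the record. For the barcode to serve its purpose, it would have to remain on the chromosome after marker removal.

The associated publication describes a digital PCR-based competitive index method for high-throughput fitness analysis in Salmonella. In that approach, differently barcoded strains can be mixed and then quantified individually. Although catalogued as a bacterial expression vector, the record indicates no expressed payload beyond the resistance markers.
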