Addgene plasmid #122726: pSKAP_AX
Purpose: pSKAP plasmid containing the unique DNA barcode "AX" to be used for allelic exchange on bacterial chromosomes and subsequent molecular identification.
Depositing lab: Travis Bourret. Depositing organization: Creighton University. Publication: Digital PCR-based Competitive Index for High-throughput Analysis of Fitness in Salmonella. Shaw JA, Bourret TJ. J Vis Exp. 2019 May 13;(147). doi: 10.3791/59630. PubMed 31132072.
Backbone
  Vector backbone: pSKAP
  Backbone manufacturer: Shaw and Bourret
  Backbone size w/o insert (bp): 4703
  Total vector size (bp): 4728
  Modifications to backbone: Addition of AX barcode sequence. ACTATCGTGGTGTAACGACAGGCT
  Vector type: Bacterial Expression
Growth in bacteria
  Bacterial resistance: Chloramphenicol, 25 μg/mL
  Growth temperature: 37°C
  Growth strain: DH5alpha
  Copy number: High Copy
Gene/Insert
  Gene/Insert name: Barcode AX
  Insert size (bp): 25
Terms and licenses: Academic/Nonprofit Terms; Industry Terms: Not Available to Industry
How to cite: pSKAP_AX was a gift from Travis Bourret (Addgene plasmid # 122726 ; http://n2t.net/addgene:122726 ; RRID:Addgene_122726)
